Addgene plasmid #192273: pXD71Cas10RFP-Pct5.1-crRNA(AarI)-RFP
Purpose: E. coli - Eggerthella lenta shuttle plasmid (KanR), cumate-inducible promoter Pct5.1-crRNA(AarI)-RFP, entry plasmid for crRNA cloning
Depositing lab: Emily Balskus. Depositing organization: Harvard University. Publication: Genetic manipulation of the human gut bacterium Eggerthella lenta reveals a widespread family of transcriptional regulators. Dong X, Guthrie BGH, Alexander M, Noecker C, Ramirez L, Glasser NR, Turnbaugh PJ, Balskus EP. Nat Commun. 2022 Dec 9;13(1):7624. doi: 10.1038/s41467-022-33576-3. PubMed 36494336.
Backbone
  Vector backbone: pXD69m2
  Vector type: Bacterial Expression, CRISPR
Growth in bacteria
  Bacterial resistance: Ampicillin and Kanamycin, 100 & 50 μg/mL
  Growth temperature: 37°C
  Growth strain: DH5alpha
  Copy number: High Copy
Gene/Insert
  Gene/Insert name: CymR
  Species: Pseudomonas putida F1
  GenBank ID: AAB62296.1
Terms and licenses: Academic/Nonprofit Terms; Industry Terms: Not Available to Industry
How to cite: pXD71Cas10RFP-Pct5.1-crRNA(AarI)-RFP was a gift from Emily Balskus (Addgene plasmid # 192273 ; http://n2t.net/addgene:192273 ; RRID:Addgene_192273)
