[The description below was written by a language model from this plasmid's Addgene catalogue record and pLannotate feature annotations shown in this document.]
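Description:
pXD71Cas10RFP-Pct5.1-crRNA(AarI)-RFP is an E. coli–Eggerthella lenta shuttle plasmid built on the pXD69m2 backbone and classed as a bacterial expression/CRISPR vector. It serves as the entry plasmid for cloning crRNA spacers. In E. coli it replicates from a high-copy ColE1/pUC-type origin and is selected with ampicillin (β-lactamase with its own promoter) and kanamycin (an aphA-3 aminoglycoside phosphotransferase). The catalogue entry highlights kanamycin resistance as the shuttle marker. The feature table is derived from an 8,279-nt record labelled as a partial NGS result. Roughly the last 2.7 kb carry no annotation, and no replicon for E. lenta is identified, so the element responsible for maintenance in that host is not stated. A short fragment matching a streptothricin acetyltransferase gene lies next to KanR and appears to be a remnant rather than a functional marker.

The regulatory payload is a cumate-inducible system. The listed insert, the CymR repressor from Pseudomonas putida F1, is encoded on the reverse strand upstream of two CuO operator copies, which correspond to the Pct5.1 promoter region named in the record. CymR binds these operators to block transcription until cumate releases it, so crRNA expression is inducible. Downstream sits an mRFP1 cassette with a CAP site, lac promoter and lac operator, followed by a T7Te terminator. As the name and purpose suggest, this cassette likely acts as an AarI-flanked placeholder that is replaced by a spacer, letting red colonies flag uncut parental plasmid, although the AarI sites and crRNA repeats are not annotated. "Cas10" in the name suggests a type III CRISPR system, but no Cas gene is annotated or listed. The associated work concerns genetic manipulation of E. lenta.
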