Features (pLannotate 1.2.2; 16 found; start..end, strand, type, name):
     24..95      +  terminator     rrnB T1 terminator: transcription terminator T1 from the E. coli rrnB gene
    276..864     -  rep_origin     ori: high-copy-number ColE1/pMB1/pBR322/pUC origin of replication
   1035..1895    -  CDS            AmpR: β-lactamase; bla; confers resistance to ampicillin, carbenicillin, and related antibiotics
   1896..2000    -  promoter       AmpR promoter: bla
   2243..2262    +  misc_feature   BioBrick prefix: BioBrick prefix for parts that start with "ATG"
   2265..2876    -  CDS            CymR: cumate repressor (Mullick et al., 2006); cymR from Pseudomonas putida
   3214..3241    +  protein_bind   CuO: CymR-binding P2 operator sequence from the p-cmt operon of Pseudomonas putida (Mullick et al., 2006) CymR
   3256..3283    +  protein_bind   CuO: CymR-binding P2 operator sequence from the p-cmt operon of Pseudomonas putida (Mullick et al., 2006) CymR
   3344..3428    +  CDS            lacI (fragment): lac repressor; lacI; The lac repressor binds to the lac operator to inhibit transcription in E. coli. This inhibition can be relieved by adding lactose or isopropyl-β-D-thiogalactopyranoside (IPTG).
   3441..3462    +  protein_bind   CAP binding site: CAP binding activates transcription in the presence of cAMP. E. coli catabolite activator protein
   3477..3507    +  promoter       lac promoter: promoter for the E. coli lac operon
   3515..3531    +  protein_bind   lac operator: The lac repressor binds to the lac operator to inhibit transcription in E. coli. This inhibition can be relieved by adding lactose or isopropyl-β-D-thiogalactopyranoside (IPTG). lac repressor encoded by lacI
   3567..4241    +  CDS            mRFP1: mRFP1 is a basic (constitutively fluorescent) red fluorescent protein published in 2002, derived from Discosoma sp.. It is reported to be a somewhat slowly-maturing monomer with low acid sensitivity.
   4306..4333    +  terminator     T7Te terminator: phage T7 early transcription terminator
   4456..5250    -  CDS            KanR: aminoglycoside phosphotransferase; aphA-3; confers resistance to kanamycin
   5346..5561    -  CDS            satA (fragment): STA_BACSU - Also known as yyaR. Experimental evidence at protein level: Swiss-Prot protein existence level 1. Involved in resistance to streptothricin, a broad-spectrum antibiotic produced by streptomycetes. Detoxifies streptothricin via acetylation of the beta amino group of the first beta-lysyl moiety of streptothricin. From Bacillus subtilis (strain 168).
>Addgene plasmid #192273 | pXD71Cas10RFP-Pct5.1-crRNA(AarI)-RFP | addgene full sequence | sequence record 376012 | Addgene Partial NGS Result
AGCTTGCTGGGGCTTTTCTTTTTCAAATAAAACGAAAGGCTCAGTCGAAAGACTGGGCCTTTCGTTTTAT
CTGTTGTTTGTCGGTGAACGCTCTCTACTAGAGGAGCTCATGCCGGCGGCACCTCGCTAACGGATTCACC
ACTCCAAGAATTGGAGCCAATCAATTCTTGCGGAGAACTGTGAATGCGCAAACCAACCCTTGGCAGAACA
TATCCATCGCGTCCGCCATCTCCAGCAGCCGCACGCGGCGCATCTCGGGCCGCGTTGCTGGCGTTTTTCC
ATAGGCTCCGCCCCCCTGACGAGCATCACAAAAATCGACGCTCAAGTCAGAGGTGGCGAAACCCGACAGG
ACTATAAAGATACCAGGCGTTTCCCCCTGGAAGCTCCCTCGTGCGCTCTCCTGTTCCGACCCTGCCGCTT
ACCGGATACCTGTCCGCCTTTCTCCCTTCGGGAAGCGTGGCGCTTTCTCATAGCTCACGCTGTAGGTATC
TCAGTTCGGTGTAGGTCGTTCGCTCCAAGCTGGGCTGTGTGCACGAACCCCCCGTTCAGCCCGACCGCTG
CGCCTTATCCGGTAACTATCGTCTTGAGTCCAACCCGGTAAGACACGACTTATCGCCACTGGCAGCAGCC
ACTGGTAACAGGATTAGCAGAGCGAGGTATGTAGGCGGTGCTACAGAGTTCTTGAAGTGGTGGCCTAACT
ACGGCTACACTAGAAGGACAGTATTTGGTATCTGCGCTCTGCTGAAGCCAGTTACCTTCGGAAAAAGAGT
TGGTAGCTCTTGATCCGGCAAACAAACCACCGCTGGTAGCGGTGGTTTTTTTGTTTGCAAGCAGCAGATT
ACGCGCAGAAAAAAAGGATCTCAAGAAGATCCTTTGATCTTTTCTACGGGGTCTGACGCTCAGTGGAACG
AAAACTCACGTTAAGGGATTTTGGTCATGAGATTATCAAAAAGGATCTTCACCTAGATCCTTTTAAATTA
AAAATGAAGTTTTAAATCAATCTAAAGTATATATGAGTAAACTTGGTCTGACAGTTACCAATGCTTAATC
AGTGAGGCACCTATCTCAGCGATCTGTCTATTTCGTTCATCCATAGTTGCCTGACTCCCCGTCGTGTAGA
TAACTACGATACGGGAGGGCTTACCATCTGGCCCCAGTGCTGCAATGATACCGCGAGACCCACGCTCACC
GGCTCCAGATTTATCAGCAATAAACCAGCCAGCCGGAAGGGCCGAGCGCAGAAGTGGTCCTGCAACTTTA
TCCGCCTCCATCCAGTCTATTAATTGTTGCCGGGAAGCTAGAGTAAGTAGTTCGCCAGTTAATAGTTTGC
GCAACGTTGTTGCCATTGCTGCAGGCATCGTGGTGTCACGCTCGTCGTTTGGTATGGCTTCATTCAGCTC
CGGTTCCCAACGATCAAGGCGAGTTACATGATCCCCCATGTTGTGCAAAAAAGCGGTTAGCTCCTTCGGT
CCTCCGATCGTTGTCAGAAGTAAGTTGGCCGCAGTGTTATCACTCATGGTTATGGCAGCACTGCATAATT
CTCTTACTGTCATGCCATCCGTAAGATGCTTTTCTGTGACTGGTGAGTACTCAACCAAGTCATTCTGAGA
ATAGTGTATGCGGCGACCGAGTTGCTCTTGCCCGGCGTCAACACGGGATAATACCGCGCCACATAGCAGA
ACTTTAAAAGTGCTCATCATTGGAAAACGTTCTTCGGGGCGAAAACTCTCAAGGATCTTACCGCTGTTGA
GATCCAGTTCGATGTAACCCACTCGTGCACCCAACTGATCTTCAGCATCTTTTACTTTCACCAGCGTTTC
TGGGTGAGCAAAAACAGGAAGGCAAAATGCCGCAAAAAAGGGAATAAGGGCGACACGGAAATGTTGAATA
CTCATACTCTTCCTTTTTCAATATTATTGAAGCATTTATCAGGGTTATTGTCTCATGAGCGGATACATAT
TTGAATGTATTTAGAAAAATAAACAAATAGGGGTTCCGCGCACATTTCCCCGAAAAGTGCCACCTGACGT
CTAAGAAACCATTATTATCATGACATTAACCTATAAAAATAGGCGTATCACGAGGCCCTTTCGTCTTCAA
GGCGAAAAAACCCCGCCGAAGCGGGGTTTTTTGCGAAATATAATGACCCTCTTGATAACCCAAGAGGGCA
TTTTTTAGGAACGGTTATTTGATTATTAATCCGGCGGCAACTGAAACGATTCGGATCCTGTATTACTATT
CTGAATTCGCGGCCGCTTCTAGATCTAGCGCTTGAATTTCGCGTACCGCTCTCGCGCAATTTCGAGTGTC
GAGTTCCTGACACGCTCAAAGCGTTCTTTGTCCTTCTGCCATAGGCTACGAACAGCAAGCCCACGCACCG
AATTGAATATCAACCAAAGGATATCTTCTGCATCATCACGCGAAAGACCACGGCTCACCAGAACACCAAG
CCACATATCCTCGACGACAAACCGATTCCTCTCTACCGTGCGCTGAATACCCTCGCGTAACGCTGGGTCC
CGGTCGGCAGCCACAATCAAATCAAGGCTGATAGAGAAGTCATCGTCGAGGAAAAATTCGGCGGCGTCGT
CCAGCATTTGCTGGATGACGTCATCCTCTGGCTTCAATTTCGCTAATCGAGCCCGACTGCGTTCGGTGAT
CTGTTCGTAAAGCCATTCAAAAGTGGCAAGCAGAAGCTCAAGCTTTGTCGGGAAATGATGGCTCTGCGCT
CCTCTGGAGACACCAGCAGCACCGGGCACATCTGCGATCCGGAATCCCGCGTAACCTTTTTCCCGTAAAA
CCCCCAGGGCCGCTGCAATCAACTTGCCCTGGGTCTCCATTGCGCGCTCTGCCTGTGTTCTTCTCTTTGG
ACTCATGATCACCATTTTTTTTACTAAAGCTTGATCTGCAATTTGAATAATAACCACTCCTTTGTTTATC
CACCGAACTAAGTTGGTGTTTTTTGAAGCTTGAATTAGATATTTAAAAGTATCATATCTAATATTATAAC
TAAATTTTCTAAAAAAAACATTGAAGGAACGGTTATTTGATTATTAATCCGGCTTTTTTATTATTTAGGC
AACTGAAACGATTCGGATCCTGTATTACTATTCTATTTTGTCAAAATAATTTTATTGACAACGTCTTATT
AACGTTGATATAATTTAAATTTTATTTGACAAAAATGGGCTCGTGTTGTACAATAAATGTAGTAACAAAC
AGACAATCTGGTCTGTTTGTACGAGTGTTGCGGCCAACAAACAGACAATCTGGTCTGTTTGTATTATGAT
TAACTAATGTCACTCCCCGCATGGGGAGTGCGGGTTGAAATAGTCGCAGGTGCTACGCAAACCGCCTCTC
CCCGCGCGTTGGCCGATTCATTAATGCAGCTGGCACGACAGGTTTCCCGACTGGAAAGCGGGCAGTGAGC
GCAACGCAATTAATGTGAGTTAGCTCACTCATTAGGCACCCCAGGCTTTACACTTTATGCTTCCGGCTCG
TATGTTGTGTGGAATTGTGAGCGGATAACAATTTCACACATACTAGAGAAAGAGGAGAAATACTAGATGG
CTTCCTCCGAAGACGTTATCAAAGAGTTCATGCGTTTCAAAGTTCGTATGGAAGGTTCCGTTAACGGTCA
CGAGTTCGAAATCGAAGGTGAAGGTGAAGGTCGTCCGTACGAAGGTACCCAGACCGCTAAACTGAAAGTT
ACCAAAGGTGGTCCGCTGCCGTTCGCTTGGGACATCCTGTCCCCGCAGTTCCAGTACGGTTCCAAAGCTT
ACGTTAAACACCCGGCTGACATCCCGGACTACCTGAAACTGTCCTTCCCGGAAGGTTTCAAATGGGAACG
TGTTATGAACTTCGAAGACGGTGGTGTTGTTACCGTTACCCAGGACTCCTCCCTGCAAGACGGTGAGTTC
ATCTACAAAGTTAAACTGCGTGGTACCAACTTCCCGTCCGATGGTCCGGTTATGCAGAAAAAAACCATGG
GTTGGGAAGCTTCCACCGAACGTATGTACCCGGAAGACGGTGCTCTGAAAGGTGAAATCAAAATGCGTCT
GAAACTGAAAGACGGTGGTCACTACGACGCTGAAGTTAAAACCACCTACATGGCTAAAAAACCGGTTCAG
CTGCCGGGTGCTTACAAAACCGACATCAAACTGGACATCACCTCCCACAACGAAGACTACACCATCGTTG
AACAGTACGAACGTGCTGAAGGTCGTCACTCCACCGGTGCTTAACACCTGCGACTGTCACTCCCCGCATG
GGGAGTGCGGGTTGAAATACTAGTCGACTCACACTGGCTCACCTTCGGGTGGGCCTTTCTGCGTTTATAT
ACTAGAGAGAGAATATAAAAAGCCAGATTATTAATCCGGCTTTTTTATTATTTAATTCCTGTTATAAAAA
AAGGATCAATTTTGAACTCTCTCCCAAAGTTGATCCCTTAACGATCTAAAACAATTCATCCAGTAAAATA
TAATATTTTATTTTCTCCCAATCAGGCTTGATCCCCAGTAAGTCAAAAAATAGCTCGACATACTGTTCTT
CCCCGATATCCTCCCTGATCGACCGGACGCAGAAGGCAATGTCATACCACTTGTCCGCCCTGCCGCTTCT
CCCAAGATCAATAAAGCCACTTACTTTGCCATCTTTCACAAAGATGTTGCTGTCTCCCAGGTCGCCGTGG
GAAAAGACAAGTTCCTCTTCGGGCTTTTCCGTCTTTAAAAAATCATACAGCTCGCGCGGATCTTTAAATG
GAGTGTCTTCTTCCCAGTTTTCGCAATCCACATCGGCCAGATCGTTATTCAGTAAGTAATCCAATTCGGC
TAAGCGGCTGTCTAAGCTATTCGTATAGGGACAATCCGATATGTCGATGGAGTGAAAGAGCCTGATGCAC
TCCGCATACAGCTCGATAATCTTTTCAGGGCTTTGTTCATCTTCATACTCTTCCGAGCAAAGGACGCCAT
CGGCCTCACTCATGAGCAGATTGCTCCAGCCATCATGCCGTTCAAAGTGCAGGACCTTTGGAACAGGCAG
CTTTCCTTCCAGCCATAGCATCATGTCCTTTTCCCGTTCCACATCATAGGTGGTCCCTTTATACCGGCTG
TCCGTCATTTTTAAATATAGGTTTTCATTTTCTCCCACCAGCTTATATACCTTAGCAGGAGACATTCCTT
CCGTATCTTTTACGCAGCGGTATTTTTCGATCAGTTTTTTCAATTCCGGTGATATTCTCATTTTAGCCAT
TTATTATTTCCTTCCTCTTTTCTACAGTATTTAAAGATACCCCAAGAAGCTAATTATAACAAGACGAACT
CCAATTCACTGTTCCTTGCATTCTAAAACCTTAAATACCAGAAAACAGCTTTTTCAAAGTTGTTTTCAAA
GTTGGCGTATAACATAGTATCGACGGAGCCGATTTTGAAACCACAATTATGATAGAATTTACAAGCTATA
AGGTTATTGTCCTGGGTTTCAAGCATTAGTCCATGCAAGTTTTTATGCTTTGCCCATTCTATAGATATAT
TGATAAGAAGACTGGAATGCCCGCTCCGCCGGGATTATTCGAAAGCGCATCGTCCAAGCGAGACCGTCTG
CATTCGGAAATCTCGGCCGGTTCGCGCCGAGGAAGCCCATCTGGCTGCATCCCAAATCGACACACAACGC
ACGGAGGCCCCGGCGATCGCCGGGGCCTCCGAATCATGCGCATCGTGGAAGCGAAGCTCCGCAAAAAACC
CCGCTTCAGCGGGGTTTTTTCGCGTCGCACCTCCTTGTCGTGTATTACAGGTACTACTATAACACATCAT
CTAGCCCGCCCGCGATACGTCCTCTGCGGTGCAGCGTGGTCGCGGTTCCACGCATCCGCCGCCCGCTGCG
CATCGCGCAGCACGTCATTAAGGCTCTGTTGCCTTGGCTGTTCCCTGCGCATCAGATATTCGAGCGGGCG
CGATATTCGACTTCTAAGCTCTTCCACTTTGATTCGCATTCCCGCAACTCCTGCTCTGATGCGGCTCGCG
AGTCCATCGCACTTAACAACGATGTTATCGAGGATTGCGCCGCGCTCAGCTTTTCCCGCAGCTTCCCAGC
CCCGAACCTCGGTAGCGATGGGTTGAAGCTCTCCAATGTCTCGCGCAACTCCGTCCGCTCGTTGCCGAAG
ACACTCCAATCGGTCTTGCTCATCTTCGATATCGAGCTTCACGTCCTCGAGCTGGCTGTCAAGCTCGGCA
AGGTCACCCTCCTTGTCGGCAATCTCGGTAACAAGCTCTGCCTTACGCGTTTCGGCATCATTCAGTAAAG
CGGCGGCTTCTTCCCTAGCCGCCGCGACGATTCGCGCCGCTTCGTCCTTCGCAGGTTCAACCACGGCCTT
ATCGACCGCACAGCGTACCTTGTCGATATCCACGGACTTGTCCGTGTATACACGCTGCGCCCGCGTCTCC
TCGTCAAGCTCGATTGCAGGGCGGTAGCCCATGCGCCCCTCTAGGTAATCCCCAAGCTCCTTGTGCATGC
TCCGGTAGAAGCTGCGGGGGCACATCTGCTTGTAGTTGAACCGTCCATCTAGGATGGGCGTGAACGGCAC
GTGCATGTGGTCGCGGGCGGGCGTGCCATCCTTCAACACCTCGTCCTTGTGGACGTACCCGCCCATCATG
TTCTCGATGCCGAACTTCTTCGACAGGTACCAGTACGTGAGACGGAAGAACCTGTCCTCATCGCCCTTGC
GCACATTGTCGGGAAGCGTCACAACAACGTCAGCCATAACGACCGCATCCTTGCGCGTGGCACGCTTCCC
TGCGGCCTTCTGGGCCTCGTTCACGCGCTCGATGCGGCTCTCCACCGTGCCCCAGTTCGGCTCGCCATCG
CGCGGCTCCACGCGCCCCACAACGAGCTTGCCGTCCTTGTTCGTGTAGTGGCCGACCACCAAGTCGTTCT
TGATGCGCTCGGGGTCGATGTTGTCGCGCTCCAGGCTGCTGCGGTCGCGGCGGTAGTGGGCAAGCATGTG
CCCGACCGATGGAGCCTTGTATTTCGCGATGTGAGCCATGGAAACCTCCGAACCGTACAGACTTAATCGA
CTAAAGTCTAGCACGTTAGACCTTAGCTACGCTAAGGACGTGGCAGGGCCAGCCCTGCACCCGCTCGGGC
GTTCCCCCCGAGACCCCCCAGCCCTTGCCCGTTCGCGGCTTCGCTCACGGCCCTCGGGCCATCGGCGCGA
GCGCCGAACGGAGGGACTTCGCCCCTCCGAACCACCCCTCAATCTACCTGCGGTTCGGCACACGGCACAC
GGCACTATTAGGGGGGCCGTCGTAGTGGCCCCCCTGTGGTCATTTGTCATTTGTCATTTGTCACATTATT
TTTCGGACACATTATTTTTCGGACGTAGTTAGCGAAAAATAATGAGCCGCCCGATTCTGCAGGTCTCATC
CAGTCGAGACACGGGCAAGGAAAGGGTCGATGGAGCAGAGCGTCCATCGACCCTTAATCAAGTCTGGTCT
ATTCGGTTGGCCGTCGCGTCAATTCCGCAATCCGTGAACGAGTCGGCTTAGATCTGCGCGAGCGCAGACC
ACGCCGCCCCGTAGTCACGCATTGCTGCATTGACCCGACTACTCTTTGGCACCTGACTGTTCCACGCACT
TGCGCTTACGTTCGGCGTTCAGATAGTTCCCGCGACAATAGCGCTCGAGAATCGAGTTGTACCCCACGAT
GATTTCGCGGTACTGCTCGGGAAACTCCCTCAGCGCCGCAGCCGTGAAATCGTTGATGGTCTCGAACCTC
TCGCACATGATGAAGCCGACCAACTCGAAGAGCATGTCCTGCTTGTCCTTAGTCGAGAGCTGTTCGAGCT
GACCAATGTCGAAGTTGTTTCCCTCGATGCGTGCTTCGACCGGATACAGCTCCTTGCCCTTCTTGCGACA
GGAAGCCGTGTCGTGAATCAGATAGTCATACGCATGCCTGATGTTGTTGATTGGCTCGGCTGACGAACAG
CACTTCTTGCCGTCCGCGCTCAATCGGTTCAAGACGTTGATGATTGCCTTGCGTGTCGTGTTGCCGCCCC
AGACAACAATGACGTGCGCATGCGTCTTGCGCTGCTTGCTCTTCTGGTCATGGTCTATGTCGTGAACCGC
ATAAGCGAAAGGCACTTGAAGAATGTCGTCTATCTCGTCCTGCCAGTCATCGCGCATGTTCTCTGGGTAG
CAGATGCCCTCCCAGAGCTTCACCTTCGTCTCGCCAGCGTTTGCCGCCATGCTATAATCTCCTTGTCTCG
AATGCCCCTGCTGCCGCCA
